Addgene plasmid #158362: MAC-SARS-CoV-2 NSP11
Purpose: MAC-tagged gene expression
Depositing lab: Markku Varjosalo. Depositing organization: University of Helsinki, Institute of Biotechnology. Publication: Combined proximity labeling and affinity purification-mass spectrometry workflow for mapping and visualizing protein interaction networks. Liu X, Salokas K, Weldatsadik RG, Gawriyski L, Varjosalo M. Nat Protoc. 2020 Aug 10. pii: 10.1038/s41596-020-0365-x. doi: 10.1038/s41596-020-0365-x. PubMed 32778839.
Backbone
  Vector backbone: MAC-tag-C (#108077)
  Vector type: Mammalian Expression
Growth in bacteria
  Bacterial resistance: Ampicillin, 100 μg/mL
  Growth temperature: 37°C
  Growth strain: DH5alpha
  Copy number: High Copy
Gene/Insert
  Gene/Insert name: SARS-CoV-2 NSP11
  Species: Other
  Entrez Gene: ORF1ab (a.k.a. GU280_gp01)
  Tag / fusion protein: MAC-tag (C terminal on backbone)
  Cloning method: Gateway Cloning
Terms and licenses: Academic/Nonprofit Terms; Industry Terms
How to cite: MAC-SARS-CoV-2 NSP11 was a gift from Markku Varjosalo (Addgene plasmid # 158362 ; http://n2t.net/addgene:158362 ; RRID:Addgene_158362)
