[The description below was written by a language model from this plasmid's Addgene catalogue record and pLannotate feature annotations shown in this document.]
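Description:
MAC-SARS-CoV-2 NSP11 is a mammalian expression plasmid built by Gateway cloning into the MAC-tag-C backbone, placing the SARS-CoV-2 NSP11 coding region (a very short product of the viral ORF1ab gene) in frame with a C-terminal MAC-tag. In bacteria it is maintained at high copy through a ColE1/pUC-type origin and selected with ampicillin via the β-lactamase gene. Fragments of an f1 origin, the lac promoter/operator region and the pBR322 bom site are backbone remnants.

Expression is driven by the CMV immediate early enhancer and promoter, followed directly by short matches annotated as tet-operator-containing promoter fragments. This arrangement is consistent with tetracycline-regulated CMV expression in cells that supply the Tet repressor, although the record does not state this explicitly. The insert lies in the roughly 50-nt gap between the attB1 and attB2 recombination sites, in keeping with the tiny size of NSP11. Downstream, the annotated E. coli birA coding sequence corresponds to the biotin ligase portion of the MAC-tag, which allows proximity-dependent biotinylation of neighbouring proteins. The tag's affinity-purification components are not separately annotated in the feature table. A bGH polyadenylation signal terminates the transcript.

An FRT site sits immediately upstream of a hygromycin resistance gene that has no complete promoter of its own and ends in an SV40 poly(A) signal. This layout is typical of FLP-mediated integration into a genomic FRT landing site, which activates hygromycin selection and yields isogenic stable lines. According to the associated publication, constructs of this type are used for combined affinity purification and proximity labeling mass spectrometry to map protein interaction networks, here those of the viral NSP11 bait.
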