Features (pLannotate 1.2.2; 23 found; start..end, strand, type, name):
      1..380     +  enhancer       CMV enhancer: human cytomegalovirus immediate early enhancer
    381..584     +  promoter       CMV promoter: human cytomegalovirus (CMV) immediate early promoter
    586..605     +  promoter       PLtetO-1 promoter (fragment): modified phage lambda PL promoter with tet operator sites (Lutz and Bujard, 1997)
    607..626     +  promoter       PLtetO-1 promoter (fragment): modified phage lambda PL promoter with tet operator sites (Lutz and Bujard, 1997)
    634..667     +  promoter       TRE3GV promoter (fragment): 3rd-generation Tet-responsive promoter that can be activated by binding of Tet-On® 3G, optimized for retroviral and lentiviral vectors
    802..826     +  protein_bind   attB1: mutant version of attB; recombination site for the Gateway® BP reaction BP Clonase™
    875..899     -  protein_bind   attB2: mutant version of attB; recombination site for the Gateway® BP reaction BP Clonase™
   1087..2046    +  CDS            birA: BIRA_ECOLI - Also known as bioR, dhbB. Experimental evidence at protein level: Swiss-Prot protein existence level 1. Acts both as a biotin--[acetyl-CoA-carboxylase] ligase and a biotin-operon repressor. In the presence of ATP, BirA activates biotin to form the BirA-biotinyl-5'-adenylate (BirA-bio-5'-AMP or holoBirA) complex. HoloBirA can either transfer the biotinyl moiety to the biotin carboxyl carrier protein (BCCP) subunit of acetyl-CoA carboxylase, or bind to the biotin operator site and inhibit transcription of the operon. From Escherichia coli (strain K12).
   2096..2320    +  polyA_signal   bGH poly(A) signal: bovine growth hormone polyadenylation signal
   2324..2345    +  promoter       SV40 promoter (fragment): SV40 enhancer and early promoter
   2366..2599    +  rep_origin     f1 ori (fragment) (sequence partly withheld): f1 bacteriophage origin of replication; arrow indicates direction of (+) strand synthesis
   2604..2651    +  protein_bind   FRT: FLP-mediated recombination occurs in the 8-bp core sequence TCTAGAAA (Turan and Bode, 2011). FLP recombinase from the Saccharomyces cerevisiae 2μ plasmid
   2659..3681    +  CDS            HygR: aminoglycoside phosphotransferase from E. coli; aph(4)-Ia; confers resistance to hygromycin
   3691..3816    +  CDS            ble (fragment): BLE_KLEPN - Experimental evidence at protein level: Swiss-Prot protein existence level 1. Binding protein with a strong affinity to the bleomycin family of antibiotics. Binds to CL990; an antimitotic-antibiotic compound. From Klebsiella pneumoniae.
   3811..3932    +  polyA_signal   SV40 poly(A) signal: SV40 polyadenylation signal
   4005..4021    -  protein_bind   lac operator: The lac repressor binds to the lac operator to inhibit transcription in E. coli. This inhibition can be relieved by adding lactose or isopropyl-β-D-thiogalactopyranoside (IPTG). lac repressor encoded by lacI
   4029..4059    -  promoter       lac promoter: promoter for the E. coli lac operon
   4074..4095    -  protein_bind   CAP binding site: CAP binding activates transcription in the presence of cAMP. E. coli catabolite activator protein
   4108..4200    -  CDS            lacI (fragment): lac repressor; lacI; The lac repressor binds to the lac operator to inhibit transcription in E. coli. This inhibition can be relieved by adding lactose or isopropyl-β-D-thiogalactopyranoside (IPTG).
   4383..4971    -  rep_origin     ori: high-copy-number ColE1/pMB1/pBR322/pUC origin of replication
   5142..6002    -  CDS            AmpR: β-lactamase; bla; confers resistance to ampicillin, carbenicillin, and related antibiotics
   6003..6107    -  promoter       AmpR promoter: bla
   6166..6218    -  misc_feature   bom (fragment): basis of mobility region from pBR322
>Addgene plasmid #158362 | MAC-SARS-CoV-2 NSP11 | addgene full sequence | sequence record 309525 | Addgene NGS Result
GACATTGATTATTGACTAGTTATTAATAGTAATCAATTACGGGGTCATTAGTTCATAGCCCATATATGGA
GTTCCGCGTTACATAACTTACGGTAAATGGCCCGCCTGGCTGACCGCCCAACGACCCCCGCCCATTGACG
TCAATAATGACGTATGTTCCCATAGTAACGCCAATAGGGACTTTCCATTGACGTCAATGGGTGGAGTATT
TACGGTAAACTGCCCACTTGGCAGTACATCAAGTGTATCATATGCCAAGTACGCCCCCTATTGACGTCAA
TGACGGTAAATGGCCCGCCTGGCATTATGCCCAGTACATGACCTTATGGGACTTTCCTACTTGGCAGTAC
ATCTACGTATTAGTCATCGCTATTACCATGGTGATGCGGTTTTGGCAGTACATCAATGGGCGTGGATAGC
GGTTTGACTCACGGGGATTTCCAAGTCTCCACCCCATTGACGTCAATGGGAGTTTGTTTTGGCACCAAAA
TCAACGGGACTTTCCAAAATGTCGTAACAACTCCGCCCCATTGACGCAAATGGGCGGTAGGCGTGTACGG
TGGGAGGTCTATATAAGCAGAGCTCTCCCTATCAGTGATAGAGATCTCCCTATCAGTGATAGAGATCGTC
GACGAGCTCGTTTAGTGAACCGTCAGATCGCCTGGAGACGCCATCCACGCTGTTTTGACCTCCATAGAAG
ACACCGGGACCGATCCAGCCTCCGGACTCTAGCGTTTAAACTTAAGCTTGGTACCGAGCTCGGATCCACT
AGTCCAGTGTGGTGGAATTCTGCAGATATCAACAAGTTTGTACAAAAAAGCAGGCTCCACCATGTCAGCC
GATGCGCAGTCTTTCTTGAACGGTTTCGCCGTGGACCCAGCTTTCTTGTACAAAGTGGTTGATATCAAGG
CCGCCGACATCACCAGCCTGTACAAGAAAGTGGGGTGGAGCCATCCCCAGTTCGAGAAGGGCGGAGGATC
TGGCGGCGGAAGCGGCGGAGGAAGCTGGTCCCACCCTCAGTTTGAGAAAGGCACCGAGCTGGGCAGCACC
ATGGCCAGCTACCCCTACGACGTGCCCGACTACGCCAAGGACAACACCGTGCCCCTGAAGCTGATCGCCC
TGCTGGCCAACGGCGAGTTCCACTCTGGCGAGCAGCTGGGCGAGACACTGGGCATGAGCAGAGCCGCCAT
CAACAAGCACATCCAGACCCTGCGGGACTGGGGCGTGGACGTGTTCACAGTGCCCGGCAAGGGCTACAGC
CTGCCCGAGCCCATCCAGCTGCTGAACGCCAAGCAGATCCTGGGCCAGCTGGATGGCGGATCTGTGGCCG
TGCTGCCCGTGATCGACAGCACCAACCAGTATCTGCTCGACCGGATCGGCGAGCTGAAGTCCGGCGACGC
CTGTATCGCCGAGTACCAGCAGGCCGGCAGAGGCGGCAGGGGCAGAAAGTGGTTCAGCCCCTTCGGCGCC
AACCTGTACCTGAGCATGTTCTGGAGACTGGAACAGGGCCCAGCCGCCGCTATTGGCCTGAGCCTGGTCA
TCGGCATCGTGATGGCCGAGGTGCTGCGGAAGCTGGGCGCCGACAAAGTGCGCGTGAAGTGGCCCAACGA
CCTGTATCTGCAGGACCGGAAGCTGGCCGGCATCCTGGTGGAACTGACCGGCAAAACAGGCGACGCCGCC
CAGATCGTGATCGGCGCTGGCATCAACATGGCCATGCGGCGGGTGGAAGAGAGCGTGGTCAACCAGGGCT
GGATCACCCTGCAGGAAGCCGGCATCAACCTGGACCGGAACACCCTGGCCGCCATGCTGATCAGAGAGCT
GAGAGCCGCCCTGGAACTGTTCGAGCAGGAAGGCCTGGCCCCCTACCTGAGCAGATGGGAGAAGCTGGAC
AACTTCATCAACCGGCCCGTGAAACTGATCATCGGCGACAAAGAGATCTTCGGCATCAGCCGGGGCATCG
ACAAGCAGGGGGCCCTGCTCCTGGAACAGGACGGCATCATCAAGCCCTGGATGGGCGGCGAGATCAGCCT
GCGGAGCGCCGAGAAGTGATGACTCGAGTCTAGAGGGCCCGTTTAAACCCGCTGATCAGCCTCGACTGTG
CCTTCTAGTTGCCAGCCATCTGTTGTTTGCCCCTCCCCCGTGCCTTCCTTGACCCTGGAAGGTGCCACTC
CCACTGTCCTTTCCTAATAAAATGAGGAAATTGCATCGCATTGTCTGAGTAGGTGTCATTCTATTCTGGG
GGGTGGGGTGGGGCAGGACAGCAAGGGGGAGGATTGGGAAGACAATAGCAGGCATGCTGGGGATGCGGTG
GGCTCTATGGCTTCTGAGGCGGAAAGAACCAGCTGGGGCTCTAGGGGGTATCCCC
[124 nt withheld, positions 2366-2489]
C
[91 nt withheld, positions 2491-2581]
AGGGTGATGGTTCACGTACCTAGAAGTTCCTATTCCGAAGTTCCTATTCTCTAGAAAGTATAGGAACTTC
CTTGGCCAAAAAGCCTGAACTCACCGCGACGTCTGTCGAGAAGTTTCTGATCGAAAAGTTCGACAGCGTC
TCCGACCTGATGCAGCTCTCGGAGGGCGAAGAATCTCGTGCTTTCAGCTTCGATGTAGGAGGGCGTGGAT
ATGTCCTGCGGGTAAATAGCTGCGCCGATGGTTTCTACAAAGATCGTTATGTTTATCGGCACTTTGCATC
GGCCGCGCTCCCGATTCCGGAAGTGCTTGACATTGGGGAATTCAGCGAGAGCCTGACCTATTGCATCTCC
CGCCGTGCACAGGGTGTCACGTTGCAAGACCTGCCTGAAACCGAACTGCCCGCTGTTCTGCAGCCGGTCG
CGGAGGCCATGGATGCGATCGCTGCGGCCGATCTTAGCCAGACGAGCGGGTTCGGCCCATTCGGACCGCA
AGGAATCGGTCAATACACTACATGGCGTGATTTCATATGCGCGATTGCTGATCCCCATGTGTATCACTGG
CAAACTGTGATGGACGACACCGTCAGTGCGTCCGTCGCGCAGGCTCTCGATGAGCTGATGCTTTGGGCCG
AGGACTGCCCCGAAGTCCGGCACCTCGTGCACGCGGATTTCGGCTCCAACAATGTCCTGACGGACAATGG
CCGCATAACAGCGGTCATTGACTGGAGCGAGGCGATGTTCGGGGATTCCCAATACGAGGTCGCCAACATC
TTCTTCTGGAGGCCGTGGTTGGCTTGTATGGAGCAGCAGACGCGCTACTTCGAGCGGAGGCATCCGGAGC
TTGCAGGATCGCCGCGGCTCCGGGCGTATATGCTCCGCATTGGTCTTGACCAACTCTATCAGAGCTTGGT
TGACGGCAATTTCGATGATGCAGCTTGGGCGCAGGGTCGATGCGACGCAATCGTCCGATCCGGAGCCGGG
ACTGTCGGGCGTACACAAATCGCCCGCAGAAGCGCGGCCGTCTGGACCGATGGCTGTGTAGAAGTACTCG
CCGATAGTGGAAACCGACGCCCCAGCACTCGTCCGAGGGCAAAGGAATAGCACGTACTACGAGATTTCGA
TTCCACCGCCGCCTTCTATGAAAGGTTGGGCTTCGGAATCGTTTTCCGGGACGCCGGCTGGATGATCCTC
CAGCGCGGGGATCTCATGCTGGAGTTCTTCGCCCACCCCAACTTGTTTATTGCAGCTTATAATGGTTACA
AATAAAGCAATAGCATCACAAATTTCACAAATAAAGCATTTTTTTCACTGCATTCTAGTTGTGGTTTGTC
CAAACTCATCAATGTATCTTATCATGTCTGTATACCGTCGACCTCTAGCTAGAGCTTGGCGTAATCATGG
TCATAGCTGTTTCCTGTGTGAAATTGTTATCCGCTCACAATTCCACACAACATACGAGCCGGAAGCATAA
AGTGTAAAGCCTGGGGTGCCTAATGAGTGAGCTAACTCACATTAATTGCGTTGCGCTCACTGCCCGCTTT
CCAGTCGGGAAACCTGTCGTGCCAGCTGCATTAATGAATCGGCCAACGCGCGGGGAGAGGCGGTTTGCGT
ATTGGGCGCTCTTCCGCTTCCTCGCTCACTGACTCGCTGCGCTCGGTCGTTCGGCTGCGGCGAGCGGTAT
CAGCTCACTCAAAGGCGGTAATACGGTTATCCACAGAATCAGGGGATAACGCAGGAAAGAACATGTGAGC
AAAAGGCCAGCAAAAGGCCAGGAACCGTAAAAAGGCCGCGTTGCTGGCGTTTTTCCATAGGCTCCGCCCC
CCTGACGAGCATCACAAAAATCGACGCTCAAGTCAGAGGTGGCGAAACCCGACAGGACTATAAAGATACC
AGGCGTTTCCCCCTGGAAGCTCCCTCGTGCGCTCTCCTGTTCCGACCCTGCCGCTTACCGGATACCTGTC
CGCCTTTCTCCCTTCGGGAAGCGTGGCGCTTTCTCATAGCTCACGCTGTAGGTATCTCAGTTCGGTGTAG
GTCGTTCGCTCCAAGCTGGGCTGTGTGCACGAACCCCCCGTTCAGCCCGACCGCTGCGCCTTATCCGGTA
ACTATCGTCTTGAGTCCAACCCGGTAAGACACGACTTATCGCCACTGGCAGCAGCCACTGGTAACAGGAT
TAGCAGAGCGAGGTATGTAGGCGGTGCTACAGAGTTCTTGAAGTGGTGGCCTAACTACGGCTACACTAGA
AGAACAGTATTTGGTATCTGCGCTCTGCTGAAGCCAGTTACCTTCGGAAAAAGAGTTGGTAGCTCTTGAT
CCGGCAAACAAACCACCGCTGGTAGCGGTGGTTTTTTTGTTTGCAAGCAGCAGATTACGCGCAGAAAAAA
AGGATCTCAAGAAGATCCTTTGATCTTTTCTACGGGGTCTGACGCTCAGTGGAACGAAAACTCACGTTAA
GGGATTTTGGTCATGAGATTATCAAAAAGGATCTTCACCTAGATCCTTTTAAATTAAAAATGAAGTTTTA
AATCAATCTAAAGTATATATGAGTAAACTTGGTCTGACAGTTACCAATGCTTAATCAGTGAGGCACCTAT
CTCAGCGATCTGTCTATTTCGTTCATCCATAGTTGCCTGACTCCCCGTCGTGTAGATAACTACGATACGG
GAGGGCTTACCATCTGGCCCCAGTGCTGCAATGATACCGCGAGACCCACGCTCACCGGCTCCAGATTTAT
CAGCAATAAACCAGCCAGCCGGAAGGGCCGAGCGCAGAAGTGGTCCTGCAACTTTATCCGCCTCCATCCA
GTCTATTAATTGTTGCCGGGAAGCTAGAGTAAGTAGTTCGCCAGTTAATAGTTTGCGCAACGTTGTTGCC
ATTGCTACAGGCATCGTGGTGTCACGCTCGTCGTTTGGTATGGCTTCATTCAGCTCCGGTTCCCAACGAT
CAAGGCGAGTTACATGATCCCCCATGTTGTGCAAAAAAGCGGTTAGCTCCTTCGGTCCTCCGATCGTTGT
CAGAAGTAAGTTGGCCGCAGTGTTATCACTCATGGTTATGGCAGCACTGCATAATTCTCTTACTGTCATG
CCATCCGTAAGATGCTTTTCTGTGACTGGTGAGTACTCAACCAAGTCATTCTGAGAATAGTGTATGCGGC
GACCGAGTTGCTCTTGCCCGGCGTCAATACGGGATAATACCGCGCCACATAGCAGAACTTTAAAAGTGCT
CATCATTGGAAAACGTTCTTCGGGGCGAAAACTCTCAAGGATCTTACCGCTGTTGAGATCCAGTTCGATG
TAACCCACTCGTGCACCCAACTGATCTTCAGCATCTTTTACTTTCACCAGCGTTTCTGGGTGAGCAAAAA
CAGGAAGGCAAAATGCCGCAAAAAAGGGAATAAGGGCGACACGGAAATGTTGAATACTCATACTCTTCCT
TTTTCAATATTATTGAAGCATTTATCAGGGTTATTGTCTCATGAGCGGATACATATTTGAATGTATTTAG
AAAAATAAACAAATAGGGGTTCCGCGCACATTTCCCCGAAAAGTGCCACCTGACGTCGACGGATCGGGAG
ATCTCCCGATCCCCTATGGTGCACTCTCAGTACAATCTGCTCTGATGCCGCATAGTTAAGCCAGTATCTG
CTCCCTGCTTGTGTGTTGGAGGTCGCTGAGTAGTGCGCGAGCAAAATTTAAGCTACAACAAGGCAAGGCT
TGACCGACAATTGCATGAAGAATCTGCTTAGGGTTAGGCGTTTTGCGCTGCTTCGCGATGTACGGGCCAG
ATATACGCGTT
